Addgene plasmid #139764: TBXTA-c027
Purpose: Protein expression/Streptavidin pull-down
Depositing lab: Opher Gileadi. Depositing organization: University of Oxford.
Backbone
  Vector backbone: pHGT-Bio (GenBank: MH763823.1)
  Backbone manufacturer: SGC
  Backbone size w/o insert (bp): 6080
  Vector type: Bacterial Expression
Growth in bacteria
  Bacterial resistance: Kanamycin, 50 μg/mL
  Growth temperature: 37°C
  Growth strain: DH5alpha
  Copy number: High Copy
Gene/Insert
  Gene/Insert name: TBXT, Full-length, G177D (alt name: Brachyury)
  Species: H. sapiens (human)
  Insert size (bp): 1340
  Mutation: G177D; contains only amino acids S2- M435
  Entrez Gene: TBXT (a.k.a. SAVA, T, TFT)
  Promoter: T7
  Tag / fusion protein: His6-GST-TEV (N terminal on backbone); Avi-tag (Biotin) (C terminal on backbone)
  Cloning method: Ligation Independent Cloning
  Sequencing primers: 5′ pGEX5: GGGCTGGCAAGCCACGTTTGGTG; 3′ T7R
Terms and licenses: Academic/Nonprofit Terms; Industry Terms: Not Available to Industry
Depositor comments: S2- M435 : Codon-optimized for E. coli expression
How to cite: TBXTA-c027 was a gift from Opher Gileadi (Addgene plasmid # 139764 ; http://n2t.net/addgene:139764 ; RRID:Addgene_139764)
