[The description below was written by a language model from this plasmid's Addgene catalogue record and pLannotate feature annotations shown in this document.]
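Description:
TBXTA-c027 is a bacterial expression plasmid built on the pHGT-Bio backbone, a pET-style T7 vector, for producing human TBXT (Brachyury) in E. coli. The insert, introduced by ligation-independent cloning, is a codon-optimised open reading frame covering residues S2 to M435, essentially the full-length T-box transcription factor, and carries the G177D substitution. The backbone supplies an N-terminal His6-GST tag followed by a TEV protease cleavage site, and a C-terminal Avi-tag, a short peptide that can be site-specifically biotinylated by the BirA ligase.

Transcription is driven by a T7 promoter with an adjacent lac operator, followed by the T7 gene 10 ribosome binding site and ending at a T7 terminator. The plasmid also carries lacI under its own promoter, so expression is repressed until induction with IPTG in a host that supplies T7 RNA polymerase. The feature table annotates the GST and TBXT coding regions but not the N-terminal His6, TEV site or Avi-tag. It does flag a short His-tag fragment and a T7 gene 10-derived fragment downstream of TBXT; whether these are in frame with the fusion cannot be determined from the record, and they may be vector remnants. Selection is by kanamycin resistance, and replication relies on a ColE1/pMB1-type origin accompanied by bom and rop elements. The catalogue lists the plasmid as high copy, although rop normally lowers copy number. An f1 origin and tetracycline-resistance gene fragments are also present as backbone remnants.

The stated purpose is protein expression and streptavidin pull-down. The His6 and GST tags allow affinity purification, TEV cleavage removes them, and the biotinylated C-terminus allows capture of TBXT on streptavidin supports for binding or interaction studies.
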