Features (pLannotate 1.2.2; 20 found; start..end, strand, type, name):
      1..19      +  promoter       T7 promoter: promoter for bacteriophage T7 RNA polymerase
     20..44      +  protein_bind   lac operator: The lac repressor binds to the lac operator to inhibit transcription in E. coli. This inhibition can be relieved by adding lactose or isopropyl-β-D-thiogalactopyranoside (IPTG). lac repressor encoded by lacI
     59..81      +  RBS            RBS: efficient ribosome binding site from bacteriophage T7 gene 10 (Olins and Rangwala, 1989)
    116..770     +  CDS            GST (fragment): glutathione S-transferase from Schistosoma japonicum
    827..2128    +  CDS            TBXT: TBXT_HUMAN - Also known as T. Experimental evidence at protein level: Swiss-Prot protein existence level 1. Involved in the transcriptional regulation of genes required for mesoderm formation and differentiation. Binds to a palindromic site (called T site) and activates gene transcription when bound to such a site. From Homo sapiens (Human).
   2257..2274    +  CDS            9xHis (fragment): 9xHis affinity tag
   2284..2333    +  CDS            SET1 (fragment): solubility-enhancement tag derived from T7 phage gene 10B
   2341..2388    +  terminator     T7 terminator: transcription terminator for bacteriophage T7 RNA polymerase
   2425..2853    +  rep_origin     f1 ori (sequence partly withheld): f1 bacteriophage origin of replication; arrow indicates direction of (+) strand synthesis
   2906..2963    +  promoter       AmpR promoter (fragment): bla
   2972..3787    -  CDS            KanR: aminoglycoside phosphotransferase; aph(3')-Ia; confers resistance to kanamycin in bacteria or G418 (Geneticin®) in eukaryotes
   3909..4497    +  rep_origin     ori: high-copy-number ColE1/pMB1/pBR322/pUC origin of replication
   4683..4822    -  misc_feature   bom: basis of mobility region from pBR322
   4924..5115    -  CDS            rop: Rop protein, which maintains plasmids at low copy number; rop
   5132..5512    +  CDS            YPB1_ECOLX: Protein predicted: Swiss-Prot protein existence level 4. From Escherichia coli.
   5584..5875    -  CDS            TcR (fragment): tetracycline efflux protein; tet; confers resistance to tetracycline
   5890..5911    -  protein_bind   CAP binding site: CAP binding activates transcription in the presence of cAMP. E. coli catabolite activator protein
   5924..7006    -  CDS            lacI: lac repressor; lacI; The lac repressor binds to the lac operator to inhibit transcription in E. coli. This inhibition can be relieved by adding lactose or isopropyl-β-D-thiogalactopyranoside (IPTG).
   7007..7084    -  promoter       lacI promoter: lacI
   7092..7371    -  CDS            TcR (fragment): tetracycline efflux protein; tet; confers resistance to tetracycline
>Addgene plasmid #139764 | TBXTA-c027 | addgene full sequence | sequence record 296577 | Addgene NGS Result
TAATACGACTCACTATAGGGGAATTGTGAGCGGATAACAATTCCCCTCTAGAAATAATTTTGTTTAACTT
TAAGAAGGAGATATACATATGCACCATCATCATCATCATTCTTCTATGTCCCCTATACTAGGTTATTGGA
AAATTAAGGGCCTTGTGCAACCCACTCGACTTCTTTTGGAATATCTTGAAGAAAAATATGAAGAGCATTT
GTATGAGCGCGATGAAGGTGATAAATGGCGAAACAAAAAGTTTGAATTGGGTTTGGAGTTTCCCAATCTT
CCTTATTATATTGATGGTGATGTTAAATTAACACAGTCTATGGCCATCATACGTTATATAGCTGACAAGC
ACAACATGTTGGGTGGTTGTCCAAAAGAGCGTGCAGAGATTTCAATGCTTGAAGGAGCGGTTTTGGATAT
TAGATACGGTGTTTCGAGAATTGCATATAGTAAAGACTTTGAAACTCTCAAAGTTGATTTTCTTAGCAAG
CTACCTGAAATGCTGAAAATGTTCGAAGATCGTTTATGTCATAAAACATATTTAAATGGTGATCATGTAA
CCCATCCTGACTTCATGTTGTATGACGCTCTTGATGTTGTTTTATACATGGACCCAATGTGCCTGGATGC
GTTCCCAAAATTAGTTTGTTTTAAAAAACGTATTGAAGCTATCCCACAAATTGATAAGTACTTGAAATCC
AGCAAGTATATAGCATGGCCTTTGCAGGGCTGGCAAGCCACGTTTGGTGGTGCCGACCATCCTCCAAAAT
CGAGCTCAGGTGTAGATCTGGGTACCGAGAACCTGTACTTCCAATCCATGTCCAATAGCAGCCCTGGCAC
CGAAAGCGCCGGTAAGAGCCTACAGTACCGTGTGGACCATTTACTGAGCGCCGTGGAGAACGAACTACAG
GCAGGCAGCGAAAAAGGTGACCCGACCGAACGCGAACTGCGTGTGGGTCTGGAAGAAAGCGAACTGTGGC
TGCGCTTTAAAGAGCTGACCAACGAAATGATCGTGACCAAAAACGGCCGCCGCATGTTTCCTGTGCTGAA
AGTTAACGTGAGCGGCCTGGACCCGAACGCCATGTACAGCTTCCTGCTGGATTTCGTTGCCGCAGATAAC
CACCGCTGGAAGTATGTGAACGGCGAATGGGTGCCGGGTGGCAAACCGGAACCGCAGGCACCTAGCTGCG
TGTATATCCACCCGGATAGCCCTAACTTCGGTGCCCATTGGATGAAAGCCCCGGTGAGCTTCAGCAAGGT
GAAGCTGACCAACAAACTGAACGGCGGCGGCCAAATCATGCTGAACAGCTTACATAAATATGAACCTCGC
ATCCACATTGTGCGTGTGGGCGACCCGCAACGTATGATCACCAGCCATTGCTTCCCGGAGACACAGTTCA
TTGCCGTTACCGCCTACCAGAACGAGGAAATTACCGCACTGAAAATTAAATACAACCCTTTTGCAAAAGC
CTTCTTAGATGCCAAAGAGCGCAGCGACCACAAAGAAATGATGGAGGAACCGGGCGACAGCCAGCAGCCT
GGTTATAGCCAATGGGGCTGGCTGCTGCCGGGTACCAGTACACTGTGCCCGCCGGCAAACCCGCATCCTC
AGTTTGGTGGCGCCCTGAGCTTACCGAGCACCCACAGTTGTGATCGCTATCCTACCCTGCGTAGCCATCG
TAGCAGTCCGTACCCGAGCCCGTATGCACATCGTAACAACAGCCCGACATATAGCGACAACAGCCCGGCC
TGTCTGAGCATGCTACAGAGCCATGATAACTGGAGCAGCCTGGGCATGCCGGCACATCCGAGCATGCTGC
CGGTGAGTCACAATGCCAGCCCGCCGACCAGTAGCAGCCAGTATCCTAGCCTGTGGAGCGTTAGTAACGG
TGCAGTGACCCCGGGTAGCCAGGCAGCAGCAGTTAGCAATGGTCTGGGCGCCCAGTTTTTTCGCGGCAGT
CCGGCACATTACACCCCGCTGACCCATCCTGTGAGTGCCCCGAGCAGTAGTGGTAGCCCGCTGTATGAAG
GTGCCGCAGCCGCCACCGACATTGTTGACAGCCAGTATGATGCCGCCGCACAGGGTCGCCTGATTGCAAG
CTGGACCCCTGTGAGTCCGCCGAGCATGAGCAGTAAAGGTGGATACGGCCTGAATGATATCTTTGAAGCG
CAGAAGATTGAATGGCATGAATGACAGTAAAGGTGGATACGGATCCGAATTCGAGCTCCGTCGACAAGCT
TGCGGCCGCACTCGAGCACCACCACCACCACCACTGAGATCCGGCTGCTAACAAAGCCCGAAAGGAAGCT
GAGTTGGCTGCTGCCACCGCTGAGCAATAACTAGCATAACCCCTTGGGGCCTCTAAACGGGTCTTGAGGG
GTTTTTTGCTGAAAGGAGGAACTATATCCGGATTGGCGAATGGG
[124 nt withheld, positions 2425-2548]
C
[91 nt withheld, positions 2550-2640]
A
[49 nt withheld, positions 2642-2690]
CCTTTGACGTTGGAGTCCACGTTCTTT
[37 nt withheld, positions 2718-2754]
ACCCTATCTCGGTCTATTCTTTTGATTTATAAGGGATTTTGCCGATTTCGGCCTATTGGTTAAAAAATGA
GCTGATTTAACAAAAATTTAACGCGAATTTTAACAAAATATTAACGCTTACAATTTAGGTGGCACTTTTC
GGGGAAATGTGCGCGGAACCCCTATTTGTTTATTTTTCTAAATACATTCAAATATGTATCCGCTCATGAA
TTAATTCTTAGAAAAACTCATCGAGCATCAAATGAAACTGCAATTTATTCATATCAGGATTATCAATACC
ATATTTTTGAAAAAGCCGTTTCTGTAATGAAGGAGAAAACTCACCGAGGCAGTTCCATAGGATGGCAAGA
TCCTGGTATCGGTCTGCGATTCCGACTCGTCCAACATCAATACAACCTATTAATTTCCCCTCGTCAAAAA
TAAGGTTATCAAGTGAGAAATCACCATGAGTGACGACTGAATCCGGTGAGAATGGCAAAAGTTTATGCAT
TTCTTTCCAGACTTGTTCAACAGGCCAGCCATTACGCTCGTCATCAAAATCACTCGCATCAACCAAACCG
TTATTCATTCGTGATTGCGCCTGAGCGAGACGAAATACGCGATCGCTGTTAAAAGGACAATTACAAACAG
GAATCGAATGCAACCGGCGCAGGAACACTGCCAGCGCATCAACAATATTTTCACCTGAATCAGGATATTC
TTCTAATACCTGGAATGCTGTTTTCCCGGGGATCGCAGTGGTGAGTAACCATGCATCATCAGGAGTACGG
ATAAAATGCTTGATGGTCGGAAGAGGCATAAATTCCGTCAGCCAGTTTAGTCTGACCATCTCATCTGTAA
CATCATTGGCAACGCTACCTTTGCCATGTTTCAGAAACAACTCTGGCGCATCGGGCTTCCCATACAATCG
ATAGATTGTCGCACCTGATTGCCCGACATTATCGCGAGCCCATTTATACCCATATAAATCAGCATCCATG
TTGGAATTTAATCGCGGCCTAGAGCAAGACGTTTCCCGTTGAATATGGCTCATAACACCCCTTGTATTAC
TGTTTATGTAAGCAGACAGTTTTATTGTTCATGACCAAAATCCCTTAACGTGAGTTTTCGTTCCACTGAG
CGTCAGACCCCGTAGAAAAGATCAAAGGATCTTCTTGAGATCCTTTTTTTCTGCGCGTAATCTGCTGCTT
GCAAACAAAAAAACCACCGCTACCAGCGGTGGTTTGTTTGCCGGATCAAGAGCTACCAACTCTTTTTCCG
AAGGTAACTGGCTTCAGCAGAGCGCAGATACCAAATACTGTCCTTCTAGTGTAGCCGTAGTTAGGCCACC
ACTTCAAGAACTCTGTAGCACCGCCTACATACCTCGCTCTGCTAATCCTGTTACCAGTGGCTGCTGCCAG
TGGCGATAAGTCGTGTCTTACCGGGTTGGACTCAAGACGATAGTTACCGGATAAGGCGCAGCGGTCGGGC
TGAACGGGGGGTTCGTGCACACAGCCCAGCTTGGAGCGAACGACCTACACCGAACTGAGATACCTACAGC
GTGAGCTATGAGAAAGCGCCACGCTTCCCGAAGGGAGAAAGGCGGACAGGTATCCGGTAAGCGGCAGGGT
CGGAACAGGAGAGCGCACGAGGGAGCTTCCAGGGGGAAACGCCTGGTATCTTTATAGTCCTGTCGGGTTT
CGCCACCTCTGACTTGAGCGTCGATTTTTGTGATGCTCGTCAGGGGGGCGGAGCCTATGGAAAAACGCCA
GCAACGCGGCCTTTTTACGGTTCCTGGCCTTTTGCTGGCCTTTTGCTCACATGTTCTTTCCTGCGTTATC
CCCTGATTCTGTGGATAACCGTATTACCGCCTTTGAGTGAGCTGATACCGCTCGCCGCAGCCGAACGACC
GAGCGCAGCGAGTCAGTGAGCGAGGAAGCGGAAGAGCGCCTGATGCGGTATTTTCTCCTTACGCATCTGT
GCGGTATTTCACACCGCAATGGTGCACTCTCAGTACAATCTGCTCTGATGCCGCATAGTTAAGCCAGTAT
ACACTCCGCTATCGCTACGTGACTGGGTCATGGCTGCGCCCCGACACCCGCCAACACCCGCTGACGCGCC
CTGACGGGCTTGTCTGCTCCCGGCATCCGCTTACAGACAAGCTGTGACCGTCTCCGGGAGCTGCATGTGT
CAGAGGTTTTCACCGTCATCACCGAAACGCGCGAGGCAGCTGCGGTAAAGCTCATCAGCGTGGTCGTGAA
GCGATTCACAGATGTCTGCCTGTTCATCCGCGTCCAGCTCGTTGAGTTTCTCCAGAAGCGTTAATGTCTG
GCTTCTGATAAAGCGGGCCATGTTAAGGGCGGTTTTTTCCTGTTTGGTCACTGATGCCTCCGTGTAAGGG
GGATTTCTGTTCATGGGGGTAATGATACCGATGAAACGAGAGAGGATGCTCACGATACGGGTTACTGATG
ATGAACATGCCCGGTTACTGGAACGTTGTGAGGGTAAACAACTGGCGGTATGGATGCGGCGGGACCAGAG
AAAAATCACTCAGGGTCAATGCCAGCGCTTCGTTAATACAGATGTAGGTGTTCCACAGGGTAGCCAGCAG
CATCCTGCGATGCAGATCCGGAACATAATGGTGCAGGGCGCTGACTTCCGCGTTTCCAGACTTTACGAAA
CACGGAAACCGAAGACCATTCATGTTGTTGCTCAGGTCGCAGACGTTTTGCAGCAGCAGTCGCTTCACGT
TCGCTCGCGTATCGGTGATTCATTCTGCTAACCAGTAAGGCAACCCCGCCAGCCTAGCCGGGTCCTCAAC
GACAGGAGCACGATCATGCGCACCCGTGGGGCCGCCATGCCGGCGATAATGGCCTGCTTCTCGCCGAAAC
GTTTGGTGGCGGGACCAGTGACGAAGGCTTGAGCGAGGGCGTGCAAGATTCCGAATACCGCAAGCGACAG
GCCGATCATCGTCGCGCTCCAGCGAAAGCGGTCCTCGCCGAAAATGACCCAGAGCGCTGCCGGCACCTGT
CCTACGAGTTGCATGATAAAGAAGACAGTCATAAGTGCGGCGACGATAGTCATGCCCCGCGCCCACCGGA
AGGAGCTGACTGGGTTGAAGGCTCTCAAGGGCATCGGTCGAGATCCCGGTGCCTAATGAGTGAGCTAACT
TACATTAATTGCGTTGCGCTCACTGCCCGCTTTCCAGTCGGGAAACCTGTCGTGCCAGCTGCATTAATGA
ATCGGCCAACGCGCGGGGAGAGGCGGTTTGCGTATTGGGCGCCAGGGTGGTTTTTCTTTTCACCAGTGAG
ACGGGCAACAGCTGATTGCCCTTCACCGCCTGGCCCTGAGAGAGTTGCAGCAAGCGGTCCACGCTGGTTT
GCCCCAGCAGGCGAAAATCCTGTTTGATGGTGGTTAACGGCGGGATATAACATGAGCTGTCTTCGGTATC
GTCGTATCCCACTACCGAGATATCCGCACCAACGCGCAGCCCGGACTCGGTAATGGCGCGCATTGCGCCC
AGCGCCATCTGATCGTTGGCAACCAGCATCGCAGTGGGAACGATGCCCTCATTCAGCATTTGCATGGTTT
GTTGAAAACCGGACATGGCACTCCAGTCGCCTTCCCGTTCCGCTATCGGCTGAATTTGATTGCGAGTGAG
ATATTTATGCCAGCCAGCCAGACGCAGACGCGCCGAGACAGAACTTAATGGGCCCGCTAACAGCGCGATT
TGCTGGTGACCCAATGCGACCAGATGCTCCACGCCCAGTCGCGTACCGTCTTCATGGGAGAAAATAATAC
TGTTGATGGGTGTCTGGTCAGAGACATCAAGAAATAACGCCGGAACATTAGTGCAGGCAGCTTCCACAGC
AATGGCATCCTGGTCATCCAGCGGATAGTTAATGATCAGCCCACTGACGCGTTGCGCGAGAAGATTGTGC
ACCGCCGCTTTACAGGCTTCGACGCCGCTTCGTTCTACCATCGACACCACCACGCTGGCACCCAGTTGAT
CGGCGCGAGATTTAATCGCCGCGACAATTTGCGACGGCGCGTGCAGGGCCAGACTGGAGGTGGCAACGCC
AATCAGCAACGACTGTTTGCCCGCCAGTTGTTGTGCCACGCGGTTGGGAATGTAATTCAGCTCCGCCATC
GCCGCTTCCACTTTTTCCCGCGTTTTCGCAGAAACGTGGCTGGCCTGGTTCACCACGCGGGAAACGGTCT
GATAAGAGACACCGGCATACTCTGCGACATCGTATAACGTTACTGGTTTCACATTCACCACCCTGAATTG
ACTCTCTTCCGGGCGCTATCATGCCATACCGCGAAAGGTTTTGCGCCATTCGATGGTGTCCGGGATCTCG
ACGCTCTCCCTTATGCGACTCCTGCATTAGGAAGCAGCCCAGTAGTAGGTTGAGGCCGTTGAGCACCGCC
GCCGCAAGGAATGGTGCATGCAAGGAGATGGCGCCCAACAGTCCCCCGGCCACGGGGCCTGCCACCATAC
CCACGCCGAAACAAGCGCTCATGAGCCCGAAGTGGCGAGCCCGATCTTCCCCATCGGTGATGTCGGCGAT
ATAGGCGCCAGCAACCGCACCTGTGGCGCCGGTGATGCCGGCCACGATGCGTCCGGCGTAGAGGATCGAG
ATCTCGATCCCGCGAAAT
