>Addgene plasmid #139764 | TBXTA-c027 | depositor partial sequence | sequence record 270497 | Expressed ORF
ATGCACCATCATCATCATCATTCTTCTATGTCCCCTATACTAGGTTATTGGAAAATTAAGGGCCTTGTGC
AACCCACTCGACTTCTTTTGGAATATCTTGAAGAAAAATATGAAGAGCATTTGTATGAGCGCGATGAAGG
TGATAAATGGCGAAACAAAAAGTTTGAATTGGGTTTGGAGTTTCCCAATCTTCCTTATTATATTGATGGT
GATGTTAAATTAACACAGTCTATGGCCATCATACGTTATATAGCTGACAAGCACAACATGTTGGGTGGTT
GTCCAAAAGAGCGTGCAGAGATTTCAATGCTTGAAGGAGCGGTTTTGGATATTAGATACGGTGTTTCGAG
AATTGCATATAGTAAAGACTTTGAAACTCTCAAAGTTGATTTTCTTAGCAAGCTACCTGAAATGCTGAAA
ATGTTCGAAGATCGTTTATGTCATAAAACATATTTAAATGGTGATCATGTAACCCATCCTGACTTCATGT
TGTATGACGCTCTTGATGTTGTTTTATACATGGACCCAATGTGCCTGGATGCGTTCCCAAAATTAGTTTG
TTTTAAAAAACGTATTGAAGCTATCCCACAAATTGATAAGTACTTGAAATCCAGCAAGTATATAGCATGG
CCTTTGCAGGGCTGGCAAGCCACGTTTGGTGGTGCCGACCATCCTCCAAAATCGAGCTCAGGTGTAGATC
TGGGTACCGAGAACCTGTACTTCCAATCCATGTCCAATAGCAGCCCTGGCACCGAAAGCGCCGGTAAGAG
CCTACAGTACCGTGTGGACCATTTACTGAGCGCCGTGGAGAACGAACTACAGGCAGGCAGCGAAAAAGGT
GACCCGACCGAACGCGAACTGCGTGTGGGTCTGGAAGAAAGCGAACTGTGGCTGCGCTTTAAAGAGCTGA
CCAACGAAATGATCGTGACCAAAAACGGCCGCCGCATGTTTCCTGTGCTGAAAGTTAACGTGAGCGGCCT
GGACCCGAACGCCATGTACAGCTTCCTGCTGGATTTCGTTGCCGCAGATAACCACCGCTGGAAGTATGTG
AACGGCGAATGGGTGCCGGGTGGCAAACCGGAACCGCAGGCACCTAGCTGCGTGTATATCCACCCGGATA
GCCCTAACTTCGGTGCCCATTGGATGAAAGCCCCGGTGAGCTTCAGCAAGGTGAAGCTGACCAACAAACT
GAACGGCGGCGGCCAAATCATGCTGAACAGCTTACATAAATATGAACCTCGCATCCACATTGTGCGTGTG
GGCGACCCGCAACGTATGATCACCAGCCATTGCTTCCCGGAGACACAGTTCATTGCCGTTACCGCCTACC
AGAACGAGGAAATTACCGCACTGAAAATTAAATACAACCCTTTTGCAAAAGCCTTCTTAGATGCCAAAGA
GCGCAGCGACCACAAAGAAATGATGGAGGAACCGGGCGACAGCCAGCAGCCTGGTTATAGCCAATGGGGC
TGGCTGCTGCCGGGTACCAGTACACTGTGCCCGCCGGCAAACCCGCATCCTCAGTTTGGTGGCGCCCTGA
GCTTACCGAGCACCCACAGTTGTGATCGCTATCCTACCCTGCGTAGCCATCGTAGCAGTCCGTACCCGAG
CCCGTATGCACATCGTAACAACAGCCCGACATATAGCGACAACAGCCCGGCCTGTCTGAGCATGCTACAG
AGCCATGATAACTGGAGCAGCCTGGGCATGCCGGCACATCCGAGCATGCTGCCGGTGAGTCACAATGCCA
GCCCGCCGACCAGTAGCAGCCAGTATCCTAGCCTGTGGAGCGTTAGTAACGGTGCAGTGACCCCGGGTAG
CCAGGCAGCAGCAGTTAGCAATGGTCTGGGCGCCCAGTTTTTTCGCGGCAGTCCGGCACATTACACCCCG
CTGACCCATCCTGTGAGTGCCCCGAGCAGTAGTGGTAGCCCGCTGTATGAAGGTGCCGCAGCCGCCACCG
ACATTGTTGACAGCCAGTATGATGCCGCCGCACAGGGTCGCCTGATTGCAAGCTGGACCCCTGTGAGTCC
GCCGAGCATGAGCAGTAAAGGTGGATACGGCCTGAATGATATCTTTGAAGCGCAGAAGATTGAATGGCAT
GAATGA
